Addgene plasmid #164507: StarShip03
Purpose: (Empty Backbone) To generate site specific attP-GA integrant cell lines upon co-delivery with BxbI. Contains IRES2-T7-Halo-PDGFR_TM-T2A-Puro.
Depositing lab: Bo Huang. Depositing organization: University of California, San Francisco (UCSF).
Backbone
  Vector backbone: pUC-GW-Amp
  Backbone manufacturer: GeneWiz
  Vector type: BxbI site specific integration
  Selectable markers: Puromycin ; GFP+ in E. coli until cloned into.
Growth in bacteria
  Bacterial resistance: Ampicillin, 100 μg/mL
  Growth temperature: 37°C
  Growth strain: NEB Stable
  Copy number: High Copy
Gene/Insert
  Gene/Insert name: None
Terms and licenses: Academic/Nonprofit Terms; Industry Terms: Not Available to Industry
Depositor comments: For constitutive expression of the cargo upon integration. Designed by David Brown.
How to cite: StarShip03 was a gift from Bo Huang (Addgene plasmid # 164507 ; http://n2t.net/addgene:164507 ; RRID:Addgene_164507)
