[The description below was written by a language model from this plasmid's Addgene catalogue record and pLannotate feature annotations shown in this document.]
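Description:
StarShip03 is an empty donor backbone for Bxb1 integrase-mediated, site-specific integration into mammalian cell lines that carry an attP-GA landing pad. It is co-delivered with the Bxb1 recombinase. It is built on the pUC-GW-Amp cloning vector and is propagated in E. coli through a high-copy ColE1/pUC origin with ampicillin selection (AmpR under its bla promoter). Remnants of the lacZα/lac promoter region and short bom, rop and lacI fragments are also annotated. These appear to be backbone leftovers rather than functional parts.

The cloning position is occupied by a superfolder GFP cassette followed by the rrnB T1 and T7Te bacterial terminators. This makes colonies green until a cargo replaces the cassette, giving a visual screen for successful cloning. Downstream lies a fixed selection and reporter module. An EMCV IRES drives translation of a short mouse Ig kappa-derived fragment (presumably a secretion signal), a T7 epitope tag, HaloTag and the PDGFRβ transmembrane segment. According to the catalogue description, a T2A peptide links this to puromycin N-acetyltransferase, although the T2A is not annotated. An SV40 poly(A) signal sits just after the PuroR coding sequence, though it is annotated on the opposite strand.

After integration, the cargo and this module should therefore be expressed from one transcript. Integrants would display a surface-anchored HaloTag that can be labelled with chloroalkane ligands or detected through the T7 tag, and they can be enriched with puromycin. The depositor notes that the design is for constitutive cargo expression. However, neither the feature table nor the record identifies a mammalian promoter, and the Bxb1 attachment site on the plasmid is not annotated either.
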