Features (pLannotate 1.2.2; 22 found; start..end, strand, type, name):
    137..236     +  misc_feature   bom (fragment): basis of mobility region from pBR322
    242..399     -  CDS            lacZα (fragment): LacZα fragment of β-galactosidase; lacZ fragment
    995..1015    +  LTR            3' LTR (ΔU3) (fragment): self-inactivating 3' long terminal repeat (LTR) from Moloney murine leukemia virus
   1351..2064    +  CDS            superfolder GFP: GFP variant that folds robustly even when fused to poorly folded proteins (Pédelacq et al., 2006)
   2076..2147    +  terminator     rrnB T1 terminator: transcription terminator T1 from the E. coli rrnB gene
   2163..2190    +  terminator     T7Te terminator: phage T7 early transcription terminator
   2337..2799    +  misc_feature   IRES: internal ribosome entry site (IRES) of the encephalomyocarditis virus (EMCV)
   2813..2878    +  CDS            KV3A6_MOUSE (fragment): Experimental evidence at protein level: Swiss-Prot protein existence level 1. From Mus musculus (Mouse).
   2876..2908    +  CDS            T7 tag (gene 10 leader): leader peptide from bacteriophage T7 gene 10 promotes efficient translation in E. coli
   2915..3802    +  CDS            HaloTag®: modified bacterial dehalogenase that forms covalent bonds with chloroalkane derivatives
   3809..3958    +  CDS            PDGFRB (fragment): PGFRB_HUMAN - Also known as PDGFR, PDGFR1. Experimental evidence at protein level: Swiss-Prot protein existence level 1. Tyrosine-protein kinase that acts as cell-surface receptor for homodimeric PDGFB and PDGFD and for heterodimers formed by PDGFA and PDGFB, and plays an essential role in the regulation of embryonic development, cell proliferation, survival, differentiation, chemotaxis and migration. Plays an essential role in blood vessel development by promoting proliferation, migration and recruitment of pericytes and smooth muscle cells to endothelial cells. Plays a role in the migration
   4034..4630    +  CDS            PuroR: puromycin N-acetyltransferase confers resistance to puromycin
   4639..4773    -  polyA_signal   SV40 poly(A) signal: SV40 polyadenylation signal
   4796..4859    -  CDS            large T antigen (fragment): large T antigen from SV40 (simian virus 40)
   4922..4938    -  protein_bind   lac operator: The lac repressor binds to the lac operator to inhibit transcription in E. coli. This inhibition can be relieved by adding lactose or isopropyl-β-D-thiogalactopyranoside (IPTG). lac repressor encoded by lacI
   4946..4976    -  promoter       lac promoter: promoter for the E. coli lac operon
   4991..5012    -  protein_bind   CAP binding site: CAP binding activates transcription in the presence of cAMP. E. coli catabolite activator protein
   5025..5117    -  CDS            lacI (fragment): lac repressor; lacI; The lac repressor binds to the lac operator to inhibit transcription in E. coli. This inhibition can be relieved by adding lactose or isopropyl-β-D-thiogalactopyranoside (IPTG).
   5300..5888    -  rep_origin     ori: high-copy-number ColE1/pMB1/pBR322/pUC origin of replication
   6059..6919    -  CDS            AmpR: β-lactamase; bla; confers resistance to ampicillin, carbenicillin, and related antibiotics
   6920..7024    -  promoter       AmpR promoter: bla
   7119..35      +  CDS            rop (fragment) (across the origin): Rop protein, which maintains plasmids at low copy number; rop
>Addgene plasmid #164507 | StarShip03 | addgene full sequence | sequence record 324724 | Addgene NGS Result
TCGCGCGTTTCGGTGATGACGGTGAAAACCTCTGACACATGCAGCTCCCGGAGACTGTCACAGCTTGTCT
GTAAGCGGATGCCGGGAGCAGACAAGCCCGTCAGGGCGCGTCAGCGGGTGTTGGCGGGTGTCGGGGCTGG
CTTAACTATGCGGCATCAGAGCAGATTGTACTGAGAGTGCACCATATGCGGTGTGAAATACCGCACAGAT
GCGTAAGGAGAAAATACCGCATCAGGCGCCATTCGCCATTCAGGCTGCGCAACTGTTGGGAAGGGCGATC
GGTGCGGGCCTCTTCGCTATTACGCCAGCTGGCGAAAGGGGGATGTGCTGCAAGGCGATTAAGTTGGGTA
ACGCCAGGGTTTTCCCAGTCACGACGTTGTAAAACGACGGCCAGTGAATTGACGCGTATTGGGATCACTG
CAGATCGAATTCGAGTTGGCGCGCCTGTCATTCTAAATCTCTCTTTCAGCCTAAAGCTTTTTCCCCGTAT
CCCCCCAGGTGTCTGCAGGCTCAAAGAGCAGCGAGAAGCGTTCAGAGGAAAGCGATCCCGTGCCACCTTC
CCCGTGCCCGGGCTGTCCCCGCACGCTGCCGGCTCGGGGATGCGGGGGGAGCGCCGGACCGGAGCGGAGC
CCCGGGCGGCTCGCTGCTGCCCCCTAGCGGGGGAGGGACGTAATTACATCCCTGGGGGCTTTGGGAGGGG
GCTGTCCCCGTGAGCTCCCAGGCGCGCCTGTCATTCTAAATCTCTCTTTCAGCCTAAAGCTTTTTCCCCG
TATCCCCCCAGGTGTCTGCAGGCTCAAAGAGCAGCGAGAAGCGTTCAGAGGAAAGCGATCCCGTGCCACC
TTCCCCGTGCCCGGGCTGTCCCCGCACGCTGCCGGCTCGGGGATGCGGGGGGAGCGCCGGACCGGAGCGG
AGCCCCGGGCGGCTCGCTGCTGCCCCCTAGCGGGGGAGGGACGTAATTACATCCCTGGGGGCTTTGGGGG
GGGGCTGTCCCCGTGAGCTCAATAAAAGAGCCCACTACAAACGGGCCGGCTTGTCGACGACGGCGGACTC
CGTCGTCAGGATCATCCGGGAGCTTTGCGGGTTGCCATTTGTAACTCCGGATCCTAAAATTCCTGTCCTG
TTCTCTGTCTCTTCTAGGTTGGGGGCCGTCCCGCTCCTAAGGCAGGAATATGTGAGACCAGACCGAAAGT
GAAACGTGATTTCATGCGTCATTTTGAACATTTTGTAAATCTTATTTAATAATGTGTGCGGCAATTCACA
TTTAATTTATGAATGTTTTCTTAACATCGCGGCAACTCAAGAAACGGCAGGTTCGGATCTTAGCTACTAG
AGAAAGAGGAGAAATACTAGATGCGTAAAGGCGAAGAGCTGTTCACTGGTGTCGTCCCTATTCTGGTGGA
ACTGGATGGTGATGTCAACGGTCATAAGTTTTCCGTGCGTGGCGAGGGTGAAGGTGACGCAACTAATGGT
AAACTGACGCTGAAGTTCATCTGTACTACTGGTAAACTGCCGGTTCCTTGGCCGACTCTGGTAACGACGC
TGACTTATGGTGTTCAGTGCTTTGCTCGTTATCCGGACCATATGAAGCAGCATGACTTCTTCAAGTCCGC
CATGCCGGAAGGCTATGTGCAGGAACGCACGATTTCCTTTAAGGATGACGGCACGTACAAAACGCGTGCG
GAAGTGAAATTTGAAGGCGATACCCTGGTAAACCGCATTGAGCTGAAAGGCATTGACTTTAAAGAGGACG
GCAATATCCTGGGCCATAAGCTGGAATACAATTTTAACAGCCACAATGTTTACATCACCGCCGATAAACA
AAAAAATGGCATTAAAGCGAATTTTAAAATTCGCCACAACGTGGAGGATGGCAGCGTGCAGCTGGCTGAT
CACTACCAGCAAAACACTCCAATCGGTGATGGTCCTGTTCTGCTGCCAGACAATCACTATCTGAGCACGC
AAAGCGTTCTGTCTAAAGATCCGAACGAGAAACGCGATCATATGGTTCTGCTGGAGTTCGTAACCGCAGC
GGGCATCACGCATGGTATGGATGAACTGTACAAATGACCAGGCATCAAATAAAACGAAAGGCTCAGTCGA
AAGACTGGGCCTTTCGTTTTATCTGTTGTTTGTCGGTGAACGCTCTCTACTAGAGTCACACTGGCTCACC
TTCGGGTGGGCCTTTCTGCGTTTATAGGTCTCATGGCTAGGAATTCCGCCCCCCCCCCCTCTCCCTCCCC
CCCCCCTAACGTTACTGGCCGAAGCCGCTTGGAATAAGGCCGGTGTGCGTTTGTCTATATGTTATTTTCC
ACCATATTGCCGTCTTTTGGCAATGTGAGGGCCCGGAAACCTGGCCCTGTCTTCTTGACGAGCATTCCTA
GGGGTCTTTCCCCTCTCGCCAAAGGAATGCAAGGTCTGTTGAATGTCGTGAAGGAAGCAGTTCCTCTGGA
AGCTTCTTGAAGACAAACAACGTCTGTAGCGACCCTTTGCAGGCAGCGGAACCCCCCACCTGGCGACAGG
TGCCTCTGCGGCCAAAAGCCACGTGTATAAGATACACCTGCAAAGGCGGCACAACCCCAGTGCCACGTTG
TGAGTTGGATAGTTGTGGAAAGAGTCAAATGGCTCTCCTCAAGCGTATTCAACAAGGGGCTGAAGGATGC
CCAGAAGGTACCCCATTGTATGGGATCTGATCTGGGGCCTCGGTGCACATGCTTTACATGTGTTTAGTCG
AGGTTAAAAAAACGTCTAGGCCCCCCGAACCACGGGGACGTGGTTTTCCTTTGAAAAACACGATGATAAT
ATGGCCACAACCATGGAGACTGACACCCTCTTGCTCTGGGTCCTGCTGCTGTGGGTTCCGGGTAGTACCG
GTGACATGGCTAGCATGACTGGTGGACAGCAAATGGGTGGTTCTGCAGAAATCGGTACTGGCTTTCCATT
CGACCCCCATTATGTGGAAGTCCTGGGCGAGCGCATGCACTACGTCGATGTTGGTCCGCGCGATGGCACC
CCTGTGCTGTTCCTGCACGGTAACCCGACCTCCTCCTACGTGTGGCGCAACATCATCCCGCATGTTGCAC
CGACCCATCGCTGCATTGCTCCAGACCTGATCGGTATGGGCAAATCCGACAAACCAGACCTGGGTTATTT
CTTCGACGACCACGTCCGCTTCATGGATGCCTTCATCGAAGCCCTGGGTCTGGAAGAGGTCGTCCTGGTC
ATTCACGACTGGGGCTCCGCTCTGGGTTTCCACTGGGCCAAGCGCAATCCAGAGCGCGTCAAAGGTATTG
CATTTATGGAGTTCATCCGCCCTATCCCGACCTGGGACGAATGGCCAGAATTTGCCCGCGAGACTTTCCA
GGCCTTCCGCACCACCGACGTCGGCCGCAAGCTGATCATCGATCAGAACGTTTTTATCGAGGGTACGCTG
CCGATGGGTGTCGTCCGCCCGCTGACTGAAGTCGAGATGGACCATTACCGCGAGCCGTTCCTGAATCCTG
TTGACCGCGAGCCACTGTGGCGCTTCCCAAACGAGCTGCCAATCGCCGGTGAGCCAGCGAACATCGTCGC
GCTGGTCGAAGAATACATGGACTGGCTGCACCAGTCCCCTGTCCCGAAGCTGCTGTTCTGGGGCACCCCA
GGCGTTCTGATCCCACCGGCCGAAGCCGCTCGCCTGGCCAAAAGCCTGCCTAACTGCAAGGCTGTGGACA
TCGGCCCGGGTCTGAATCTGCTGCAAGAGGACAACCCGGACCTGATCGGCAGCGAGATCGCGCGCTGGCT
GTCGACGCTCGAGATTTCCGGCGGTTCTAACGCCGTGGGCCAGGATACGCAGGAGGTGATCGTCGTGCCC
CACAGCTTGCCCTTCAAGGTCGTGGTTATTAGTGCTATCCTGGCGTTGGTGGTGCTGACTATTATCTCCC
TTATCATACTTATCATGCTGTGGCAAAAAAAACCCCGAGGATCCGGAAGCGGAGAGGGCAGAGGAAGTCT
GCTAACATGCGGTGACGTCGAGGAGAATCCTGGACCTGGTGGCACCGAGTACAAGCCTACCGTGCGCCTG
GCCACTCGCGATGATGTGCCCCGCGCCGTCCGCACTCTGGCCGCCGCTTTCGCCGACTACCCCGCTACCC
GGCACACCGTGGACCCCGACCGGCACATCGAGCGTGTGACAGAGTTGCAGGAGCTGTTCCTGACCCGCGT
CGGGCTGGACATCGGCAAGGTGTGGGTAGCCGACGACGGCGCGGCCGTGGCCGTGTGGACTACCCCCGAG
AGCGTTGAGGCCGGCGCCGTGTTCGCCGAGATCGGCCCCCGAATGGCCGAGCTGAGCGGCAGCCGCCTGG
CCGCCCAGCAGCAAATGGAGGGCCTGCTTGCCCCCCATCGTCCCAAGGAGCCTGCCTGGTTTCTGGCCAC
TGTAGGAGTGAGCCCCGACCACCAGGGCAAGGGCTTGGGCAGCGCCGTCGTGTTGCCCGGCGTAGAGGCC
GCCGAACGCGCCGGTGTGCCCGCCTTTCTCGAAACAAGCGCACCAAGAAACCTTCCATTCTACGAGCGCC
TGGGCTTCACCGTGACCGCCGATGTCGAGGTGCCCGAGGGACCTAGGACCTGGTGTATGACACGAAAACC
TGGCGCCTAAGCGGCCGCGATCCAGACATGATAAGATACATTGATGAGTTTGGACAAACCACAACTAGAA
TGCAGTGAAAAAAATGCTTTATTTGTGAAATTTGTGATGCTATTGCTTTATTTGTAACCATTATAAGCTG
CAATAAACAAGTTAACAACAACAATTGCATTCATTTTATGTTTCAGGTTCAGGGGGAGGTGTGGGAGGTT
TTTTAAAGCAAGTAAAACCTCTACAAATGGCTGATCCCAATGGCGCGCCGAGCTTGGCGTAATCATGGTC
ATAGCTGTTTCCTGTGTGAAATTGTTATCCGCTCACAATTCCACACAACATACGAGCCGGAAGCATAAAG
TGTAAAGCCTGGGGTGCCTAATGAGTGAGCTAACTCACATTAATTGCGTTGCGCTCACTGCCCGCTTTCC
AGTCGGGAAACCTGTCGTGCCAGCTGCATTAATGAATCGGCCAACGCGCGGGGAGAGGCGGTTTGCGTAT
TGGGCGCTGTTCCGCTTCCTCGCTCACTGACTCGCTGCGCTCGGTCGTTCGGCTGCGGCGAGCGGTATCA
GCTCACTCAAAGGCGGTAATACGGTTATCCACAGAATCAGGGGATAACGCAGGAAAGAACATGTGAGCAA
AAGGCCAGCAAAAGGCCAGGAACCGTAAAAAGGCCGCGTTGCTGGCGTTTTTCCATAGGCTCCGCCCCCC
TGACGAGCATCACAAAAATCGACGCTCAAGTCAGAGGTGGCGAAACCCGACAGGACTATAAAGATACCAG
GCGTTTCCCCCTGGAAGCTCCCTCGTGCGCTCTCCTGTTCCGACCCTGCCGCTTACCGGATACCTGTCCG
CCTTTCTCCCTTCGGGAAGCGTGGCGCTTTCTCATAGCTCACGCTGTAGGTATCTCAGTTCGGTGTAGGT
CGTTCGCTCCAAGCTGGGCTGTGTGCACGAACCCCCCGTTCAGCCCGACCGCTGCGCCTTATCCGGTAAC
TATCGTCTTGAGTCCAACCCGGTAAGACACGACTTATCGCCACTGGCAGCAGCCACTGGTAACAGGATTA
GCAGAGCGAGGTATGTAGGCGGTGCTACAGAGTTCTTGAAGTGGTGGCCTAACTACGGCTACACTAGAAG
AACAGTATTTGGTATCTGCGCTCTGCTGAAGCCAGTTACCTTCGGAAAAAGAGTTGGTAGCTCTTGATCC
GGCAAACAAACCACCGCTGGTAGCGGTGGTTTTTTTGTTTGCAAGCAGCAGATTACGCGCAGAAAAAAAG
GATCTCAAGAAGATCCTTTGATCTTTTCTACGGGGTCTGACGCTCAGTGGAACGAAAACTCACGTTAAGG
GATTTTGGTCATGAGATTATCAAAAAGGATCTTCACCTAGATCCTTTTAAATTAAAAATGAAGTTTTAAA
TCAATCTAAAGTATATATGAGTAAACTTGGTCTGACAGTTACCAATGCTTAATCAGTGAGGCACCTATCT
CAGCGATCTGTCTATTTCGTTCATCCATAGTTGCCTGACTCCCCGTCGTGTAGATAACTACGATACGGGA
GGGCTTACCATCTGGCCCCAGTGCTGCAATGATACCGCGAGAACCACGCTCACCGGCTCCAGATTTATCA
GCAATAAACCAGCCAGCCGGAAGGGCCGAGCGCAGAAGTGGTCCTGCAACTTTATCCGCCTCCATCCAGT
CTATTAATTGTTGCCGGGAAGCTAGAGTAAGTAGTTCGCCAGTTAATAGTTTGCGCAACGTTGTTGCCAT
TGCTACAGGCATCGTGGTGTCACGCTCGTCGTTTGGTATGGCTTCATTCAGCTCCGGTTCCCAACGATCA
AGGCGAGTTACATGATCCCCCATGTTGTGCAAAAAAGCGGTTAGCTCCTTCGGTCCTCCGATCGTTGTCA
GAAGTAAGTTGGCCGCAGTGTTATCACTCATGGTTATGGCAGCACTGCATAATTCTCTTACTGTCATGCC
ATCCGTAAGATGCTTTTCTGTGACTGGTGAGTACTCAACCAAGTCATTCTGAGAATAGTGTATGCGGCGA
CCGAGTTGCTCTTGCCCGGCGTCAATACGGGATAATACCGCGCCACATAGCAGAACTTTAAAAGTGCTCA
TCATTGGAAAACGTTCTTCGGGGCGAAAACTCTCAAGGATCTTACCGCTGTTGAGATCCAGTTCGATGTA
ACCCACTCGTGCACCCAACTGATCTTCAGCATCTTTTACTTTCACCAGCGTTTCTGGGTGAGCAAAAACA
GGAAGGCAAAATGCCGCAAAAAAGGGAATAAGGGCGACACGGAAATGTTGAATACTCATACTCTTCCTTT
TTCAATATTATTGAAGCATTTATCAGGGTTATTGTCTCATGAGCGGATACATATTTGAATGTATTTAGAA
AAATAAACAAATAGGGGTTCCGCGCACATTTCCCCGAAAAGTGCCACCTGACGTCTAAGAAACCATTATT
ATCATGACATTAACCTATAAAAATAGGCGTATCACGAGGCCCTTTTGTC
